>Addgene plasmid #240053 | pAAV-CaMKII-Ace-mNeon1-WPRE | addgene full sequence | sequence record 477846 | Addgene NGS Result
CCTGCAGGCAGCTGCGCGCTCGCTCGCTCACTGAGGCCGCCCGGGCGTCGGGCGACCTTTGGTCGCCCGG
CCTCAGTGAGCGAGCGAGCGCGCAGAGAGGGAGTGGCCAACTCCATCACTAGGGGTTCCTGCGGCCGCAC
GCGTTTAACATTATGGCCTTAGGTCACTTCATCTCCATGGGGTTCTTCTTCTGATTTTCTAGAAAATGAG
ATGGGGGTGCAGAGAGCTTCCTCAGTGACCTGCCCAGGGTCACATCAGAAATGTCAGAGCTAGAACTTGA
ACTCAGATTACTAATCTTAAATTCCATGCCTTGGGGGCATGCAAGTACGATATACAGAAGGAGTGAACTC
ATTAGGGCAGATGACCAATGAGTTTAGGAAAGAAGAGTCCAGGGCAGGGTACATCTACACCACCCGCCCA
GCCCTGGGTGAGTCCAGCCACGTTCACCTCATTATAGTTGCCTCTCTCCAGTCCTACCTTGACGGGAAGC
ACAAGCAGAAACTGGGACAGGAGCCCCAGGAGACCAAATCTTCATGGTCCCTCTGGGAGGATGGGTGGGG
AGAGCTGTGGCAGAGGCCTCAGGAGGGGCCCTGCTGCTCAGTGGTGACAGATAGGGGTGAGAAAGCAGAC
AGAGTCATTCCGTCAGCATTCTGGGTCTGTTTGGTACTTCTTCTCACGCTAAGGTGGCGGTGTGATATGC
ACAATGGCTAAAAAGCAGGGAGAGCTGGAAAGAAACAAGGACAGAGACAGAGGCCAAGTCAACCAGACCA
ATTCCCAGAGGAAGCAAAGAAACCATTACAGAGACTACAAGGGGGAAGGGAAGGAGAGATGAATTAGCTT
CCCCTGTAAACCTTAGAACCCAGCTGTTGCCAGGGCAACGGGGCAATACCTGTCTCTTCAGAGGAGATGA
AGTTGCCAGGGTAACTACATCCTGTCTTTCTCAAGGACCATCCCAGAATGTGGCACCCACTAGCCGTTAC
CATAGCAACTGCCTCTTTGCCCCACTTAATCCCATCCCGTCTGTTAAAAGGGCCCTATAGTTGGAGGTGG
GGGAGGTAGGAAGAGCGATGATCACTTGTGGACTAAGTTTGTTCGCATCCCCTTCTCCAACCCCCTCAGT
ACATCACCCTGGGGGAACAGGGTCCACTTGCTCCTGGGCCCACACAGTCCTGCAGTATTGTGTATATAAG
GCCAGGGCAAAGAGGAGCAGGTTTTAAAGTGAAAGGCAGGCAGGTGTTGGGGAGGCAGTTACCGGGGCAA
CGGGAACAGGGCGTTTCGGAGGTGGTTGCCATGGGGACCTGGATGCTGACGAAGGCTCGCGAGGCTGTGA
GCAGCCACAGTGCCCTGCTCAGAAGCCCCAAGCTCGTCAGTCAAGCCGGTTCTCCGTTTGCACTCAGGAG
CACGGGCAGGCGAGTGGCCCCTAGTTCTGGGGGCAGCTCTAGAGCGGTACCGGATCCGCCACCATGGCTG
ACGTGGAAACCGAGACCGGCATGATTGCACAGTGGATTGTCTTTGCTATTATGGCTGCTGCTGCTATTGC
TTTTGGAGTGGCTGTGCACTTTCGGCCTTCAGAGCTGAAGAGCGCATACTATATCAACATTGCCATCTGC
ACTATCGCCGCTACCGCTTACTATGCAATGGCCGTGAACTACCAGGACCTGACAATGAATGGTGAAAGGC
AGGTGGTCTACGCAAGATATATTAACTGGGTGCTGACCACACCACTGCTCCTGCTCGATCTCATCGTCAT
GACCAAGATGGGCGGAGTGATGATTTCTTGGGTCATCGGCGCAGACATTTTCATGATCGTGTTTGGTATT
CTGGGCGCCTTCGAGGATGAACACAAGTTCAAATGGGTGTACTTTATCGCTGGATGTGTGATGCAGGCAG
TCCTGACATACGGGATGTATAACGCCACTTGGAAAGACGATCTGAAGAAAAGCCCCGAGTACCATAGCTC
CTATGTCAGTCTGCTCGTCTTCCTGTCAATCCTCTGGGTGTTTTATCCTGTCGTGTGGGCTTTCGGGTCT
GGTAGTGGCGTGCTGTCCGTCGACAATGAGGCCATTCTCATGGGAATCCTGGATGTGCTCGCTAAGCCAC
TGTTTGGAATGGGGTGCCTCATTGCCCATGAGACTATCTTCAAGAAGATGCTGAGGTCTCTCCCAGCGAC
ACATGAGTTACACATCTTTGGCTCCATCAACGGTGTGGACTTTGACATGGTGGGTCAGGGCACCGGCAAT
CCAAATGATGGTTATGAGGAGTTAAACCTGAAGTCCACCAAGGGTGACCTCCAGTTCTCCCCCTGGATTC
TGGTCCCTCATATCGGGTATGGCTTCCATCAGTACCTGCCCTACCCTGACGGGATGTCGCCTTTCCAGGC
CGCCATGGTAGATGGCTCCGGATACCAAGTCCATCGCACAATGCAGTTTGAAGATGGTGCCTCCCTTACT
GTTAACTACCGCTACACCTACGAGGGAAGCCACATCAAAGGAGAGGCCCAGGTGAAGGGGACTGGTTTCC
CTGCTGACGGTCCTGTGATGACCAACTCGCTGACCGCTGCGGACTGGTGCAGGTCGAAGAAGACTTACCC
CAACGACAAAACCATCATCAGTACCTTTAAGTGGAGTTACACCACTGGAAATGGCAAGCGCTACAGGAGC
ACTGCGCGGACCACCTACACCTTTGCCAAGCCAATGGCGGCTAACTATCTGAAGAACCAGCCGATGTACG
TGTTCCGTAAGACGGAGCTCAAGCACTCCAAGACCGAGCTCAACTTCAAGGAGTGGCAAAAGGCCTTTAC
CGATGTGATGGGCATGGACGAGCTGTACAAGAAGAGCAGGATCACCAGCGAGGGCGAGTACATCCCCCTG
GACCAGATCGACATCAACGTGTTCTGCTACGAGAACGAGGTGTAATGAGAATTCGATATCAAGCTTATCG
ATAATCAACCTCTGGATTACAAAATTTGTGAAAGATTGACTGGTATTCTTAACTATGTTGCTCCTTTTAC
GCTATGTGGATACGCTGCTTTAATGCCTTTGTATCATGCTATTGCTTCCCGTATGGCTTTCATTTTCTCC
TCCTTGTATAAATCCTGGTTGCTGTCTCTTTATGAGGAGTTGTGGCCCGTTGTCAGGCAACGTGGCGTGG
TGTGCACTGTGTTTGCTGACGCAACCCCCACTGGTTGGGGCATTGCCACCACCTGTCAGCTCCTTTCCGG
GACTTTCGCTTTCCCCCTCCCTATTGCCACGGCGGAACTCATCGCCGCCTGCCTTGCCCGCTGCTGGACA
GGGGCTCGGCTGTTGGGCACTGACAATTCCGTGGTGTTGTCGGGGAAATCATCGTCCTTTCCTTGGCTGC
TCGCCTGTGTTGCCACCTGGATTCTGCGCGGGACGTCCTTCTGCTACGTCCCTTCGGCCCTCAATCCAGC
GGACCTTCCTTCCCGCGGCCTGCTGCCGGCTCTGCGGCCTCTTCCGCGTCTTCGCCTTCGCCCTCAGACG
AGTCGGATCTCCCTTTGGGCCGCCTCCCCGCATCGATACCGAGCGCTGCTCGAGAGATCTACGGGTGGCA
TCCCTGTGACCCCTCCCCAGTGCCTCTCCTGGCCCTGGAAGTTGCCACTCCAGTGCCCACCAGCCTTGTC
CTAATAAAATTAAGTTGCATCATTTTGTCTGACTAGGTGTCCTTCTATAATATTATGGGGTGGAGGGGGG
TGGTATGGAGCAAGGGGCAAGTTGGGAAGACAACCTGTAGGGCCTGCGGGGTCTATTGGGAACCAAGCTG
GAGTGCAGTGGCACAATCTTGGCTCACTGCAATCTCCGCCTCCTGGGTTCAAGCGATTCTCCTGCCTCAG
CCTCCCGAGTTGTTGGGATTCCAGGCATGCATGACCAGGCTCAGCTAATTTTTGTTTTTTTGGTAGAGAC
GGGGTTTCACCATATTGGCCAGGCTGGTCTCCAACTCCTAATCTCAGGTGATCTACCCACCTTGGCCTCC
CAAATTGCTGGGATTACAGGCGTGAACCACTGCTCCCTTCCCTGTCCTTCTGATTTTGTAGGTAACCACG
TGCGGACCGAGCGGCCGCAGGAACCCCTAGTGATGGAGTTGGCCACTCCCTCTCTGCGCGCTCGCTCGCT
CACTGAGGCCGGGCGACCAAAGGTCGCCCGACGCCCGGGCTTTGCCCGGGCGGCCTCAGTGAGCGAGCGA
GCGCGCAGCTGCCTGCAGGGGCGCCTGATGCGGTATTTTCTCCTTACGCATCTGTGCGGTATTTCACACC
GCATA
[95 nt withheld, positions 4276-4370]
T
[46 nt withheld, positions 4372-4417]
C
[141 nt withheld, positions 4419-4559]
CCTTTGACGTTGGAGTCCACGTTCTTT
[37 nt withheld, positions 4587-4623]
ACTCTATCTCGGGCTATTCTTTTGATTTATAAGGGATTTTGCCGATTTCGGTCTATTGGTTAAAAAATGA
GCTGATTTAACAAAAATTTAACGCGAATTTTAACAAAATATTAACGTTTACAATTTTATGGTGCACTCTC
AGTACAATCTGCTCTGATGCCGCATAGTTAAGCCAGCCCCGACACCCGCCAACACCCGCTGACGCGCCCT
GACGGGCTTGTCTGCTCCCGGCATCCGCTTACAGACAAGCTGTGACCGTCTCCGGGAGCTGCATGTGTCA
GAGGTTTTCACCGTCATCACCGAAACGCGCGAGACGAAAGGGCCTCGTGATACGCCTATTTTTATAGGTT
AATGTCATGATAATAATGGTTTCTTAGACGTCAGGTGGCACTTTTCGGGGAAATGTGCGCGGAACCCCTA
TTTGTTTATTTTTCTAAATACATTCAAATATGTATCCGCTCATGAGACAATAACCCTGATAAATGCTTCA
ATAATATTGAAAAAGGAAGAGTATGAGTATTCAACATTTCCGTGTCGCCCTTATTCCCTTTTTTGCGGCA
TTTTGCCTTCCTGTTTTTGCTCACCCAGAAACGCTGGTGAAAGTAAAAGATGCTGAAGATCAGTTGGGTG
CACGAGTGGGTTACATCGAACTGGATCTCAACAGCGGTAAGATCCTTGAGAGTTTTCGCCCCGAAGAACG
TTTTCCAATGATGAGCACTTTTAAAGTTCTGCTATGTGGCGCGGTATTATCCCGTATTGACGCCGGGCAA
GAGCAACTCGGTCGCCGCATACACTATTCTCAGAATGACTTGGTTGAGTACTCACCAGTCACAGAAAAGC
ATCTTACGGATGGCATGACAGTAAGAGAATTATGCAGTGCTGCCATAACCATGAGTGATAACACTGCGGC
CAACTTACTTCTGACAACGATCGGAGGACCGAAGGAGCTAACCGCTTTTTTGCACAACATGGGGGATCAT
GTAACTCGCCTTGATCGTTGGGAACCGGAGCTGAATGAAGCCATACCAAACGACGAGCGTGACACCACGA
TGCCTGTAGCAATGGCAACAACGTTGCGCAAACTATTAACTGGCGAACTACTTACTCTAGCTTCCCGGCA
ACAATTAATAGACTGGATGGAGGCGGATAAAGTTGCAGGACCACTTCTGCGCTCGGCCCTTCCGGCTGGC
TGGTTTATTGCTGATAAATCTGGAGCCGGTGAGCGTGGGTCTCGCGGTATCATTGCAGCACTGGGGCCAG
ATGGTAAGCCCTCCCGTATCGTAGTTATCTACACGACGGGGAGTCAGGCAACTATGGATGAACGAAATAG
ACAGATCGCTGAGATAGGTGCCTCACTGATTAAGCATTGGTAACTGTCAGACCAAGTTTACTCATATATA
CTTTAGATTGATTTAAAACTTCATTTTTAATTTAAAAGGATCTAGGTGAAGATCCTTTTTGATAATCTCA
TGACCAAAATCCCTTAACGTGAGTTTTCGTTCCACTGAGCGTCAGACCCCGTAGAAAAGATCAAAGGATC
TTCTTGAGATCCTTTTTTTCTGCGCGTAATCTGCTGCTTGCAAACAAAAAAACCACCGCTACCAGCGGTG
GTTTGTTTGCCGGATCAAGAGCTACCAACTCTTTTTCCGAAGGTAACTGGCTTCAGCAGAGCGCAGATAC
CAAATACTGTTCTTCTAGTGTAGCCGTAGTTAGGCCACCACTTCAAGAACTCTGTAGCACCGCCTACATA
CCTCGCTCTGCTAATCCTGTTACCAGTGGCTGCTGCCAGTGGCGATAAGTCGTGTCTTACCGGGTTGGAC
TCAAGACGATAGTTACCGGATAAGGCGCAGCGGTCGGGCTGAACGGGGGGTTCGTGCACACAGCCCAGCT
TGGAGCGAACGACCTACACCGAACTGAGATACCTACAGCGTGAGCTATGAGAAAGCGCCACGCTTCCCGA
AGGGAGAAAGGCGGACAGGTATCCGGTAAGCGGCAGGGTCGGAACAGGAGAGCGCACGAGGGAGCTTCCA
GGGGGAAACGCCTGGTATCTTTATAGTCCTGTCGGGTTTCGCCACCTCTGACTTGAGCGTCGATTTTTGT
GATGCTCGTCAGGGGGGCGGAGCCTATGGAAAAACGCCAGCAACGCGGCCTTTTTACGGTTCCTGGCCTT
TTGCTGGCCTTTTGCTCACATGT
Features (pLannotate 1.2.2; 16 found; start..end, strand, type, name):
     12..39      +  repeat_region  AAV2 ITR (fragment): inverted terminal repeat of adeno-associated virus serotype 2 inverted
     68..95      +  repeat_region  AAV2 ITR (fragment): inverted terminal repeat of adeno-associated virus serotype 2 inverted
    149..1437    +  promoter       CaMKII promoter: promoter for the mouse calcium/calmodulin-dependent kinase II α subunit
   2157..2831    +  CDS            mNeonGreen: mNeonGreen is a basic (constitutively fluorescent) green/yellow fluorescent protein published in 2013, derived from Branchiostoma lanceolatum. It is reported to be a very rapidly-maturing monomer with moderate acid sensitivity.
   2832..2891    +  CDS            KCNJ2 (fragment): KCNJ2_HUMAN - Also known as IRK1. Experimental evidence at protein level: Swiss-Prot protein existence level 1. Probably participates in establishing action potential waveform and excitability of neuronal and muscle tissues. Inward rectifier potassium channels are characterized by a greater tendency to allow potassium to flow into the cell rather than out of it. Their voltage dependence is regulated by the concentration of extracellular potassium; as external potassium is raised, the voltage range of the channel opening shifts to more positive voltages. The inward rectification is mainly due t
   2919..2943    +  misc_feature   MCS (fragment): pBluescript multiple cloning site
   2943..3531    +  misc_feature   WPRE: woodchuck hepatitis virus posttranscriptional regulatory element
   3563..4039    +  polyA_signal   hGH poly(A) signal: human growth hormone polyadenylation signal
   4079..4219    +  repeat_region  AAV2 ITR: inverted terminal repeat of adeno-associated virus serotype 2 inverted
   4224..4275    -  misc_feature   bom (fragment): basis of mobility region from pBR322
   4294..4749    +  rep_origin     f1 ori (sequence partly withheld): f1 bacteriophage origin of replication; arrow indicates direction of (+) strand synthesis
   4750..4799    -  misc_feature   bom (fragment): basis of mobility region from pBR322
   4901..4936    -  CDS            rop (fragment): Rop protein, which maintains plasmids at low copy number; rop
   5031..5135    +  promoter       AmpR promoter: bla
   5136..5996    +  CDS            AmpR: β-lactamase; bla; confers resistance to ampicillin, carbenicillin, and related antibiotics
   6167..6755    +  rep_origin     ori: high-copy-number ColE1/pMB1/pBR322/pUC origin of replication
