[The description below was written by a language model from this plasmid's Addgene catalogue record and pLannotate feature annotations shown in this document.]
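Description:
pAAV-CaMKII-Ace-mNeon1-WPRE is an adeno-associated virus transfer plasmid of about 6.8 kb, built to express the genetically encoded voltage indicator Ace-mNeon1 (also called Ace2N-4AA-mNeon) constitutively. In bacteria it replicates from a high-copy ColE1/pUC-type origin and is selected with ampicillin through the β-lactamase gene. An f1 phage origin is also present in the backbone. The expression cassette is flanked by AAV2 inverted terminal repeats, which allow the intervening DNA to be replicated and packaged into recombinant AAV particles when rep, cap and helper functions are supplied in trans. The 3′ ITR is annotated in full, whereas the 5′ ITR is detected only as two short fragments. This may reflect the difficulty of sequencing and annotating these repeats rather than a true deletion. The recorded use of a recombination-deficient growth strain is consistent with the known instability of ITRs.

Expression is driven by the mouse CaMKIIα promoter, which is widely used to bias expression toward excitatory neurons. The synthetic insert sits between BamHI and EcoRI sites. The automated annotation recognises only its mNeonGreen portion and a short following fragment matching the inward-rectifier potassium channel KCNJ2 (Kir2.1). Such fragments are commonly appended as membrane-trafficking or export motifs. The unannotated stretch between the promoter and mNeonGreen presumably encodes the Ace rhodopsin voltage-sensing domain implied by the name, although the feature table does not label it. A WPRE downstream of the coding sequence enhances transcript stability and expression, and a human growth hormone polyadenylation signal terminates the transcript. The construct is intended for AAV-mediated delivery of the sensor for optical recording of membrane voltage dynamics in neurons, including in behaving animals.
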