Addgene plasmid #240053: pAAV-CaMKII-Ace-mNeon1-WPRE
Purpose: Constitutive expression of genetically encoded voltage indicator Ace-mNeon1
Depositing lab: Mark Schnitzer. Depositing organization: Stanford University. Publication: Imaging high-frequency voltage dynamics in multiple neuron classes of behaving mammals. Haziza S, Chrapkiewicz R, Zhang Y, Kruzhilin V, Li J, Li J, Delamare G, Swanson R, Buzsaki G, Kannan M, Vasan G, Lin MZ, Zeng H, Daigle TL, Schnitzer MJ. Cell, 188, 1-23, August 7, 2025. doi: 10.1016/j.cell.2025.06.028 PubMed 39185175.
Backbone
  Vector backbone: AAV
  Vector type: AAV
Growth in bacteria
  Bacterial resistance: Ampicillin, 100 μg/mL
  Growth temperature: 37°C
  Growth strain: NEB Stable
  Copy number: High Copy
Gene/Insert
  Gene/Insert name: Ace-mNeon1 (alt name: Ace2N-4AA-mNeon)
  Species: Synthetic
  Promoter: CaMKII
  Cloning method: Restriction Enzyme; 5′ cloning site BamHI (not destroyed); 3′ cloning site EcoRI (not destroyed)
Resource information
  A portion of this plasmid was derived from a plasmid made by: Gong Y, Huang C, Li JZ, Grewe BF, Zhang Y, Eismann S, Schnitzer MJ. (2015) High-speed recording of neural spikes in awake mice and flies with a fluorescent voltage sensor. Science. 350(6266):1361-1366.
Terms and licenses: Academic/Nonprofit Terms; Industry Terms: Not Available to Industry
How to cite: pAAV-CaMKII-Ace-mNeon1-WPRE was a gift from Mark Schnitzer (Addgene plasmid # 240053 ; http://n2t.net/addgene:240053 ; RRID:Addgene_240053)
